Addgene plasmid #22329: pCI-MOR4-1
Depositing lab: Hiroaki Matsunami. Depositing organization: Duke University. Publication: Odor coding by a Mammalian receptor repertoire. Saito H, Chi Q, Zhuang H, Matsunami H, Mainland JD. Sci Signal. 2009 . 2(60):ra9. 10.1126/scisignal.2000016 PubMed 19261596.
Backbone
  Vector backbone: pCI
  Backbone manufacturer: Promega
  Backbone size w/o insert (bp): 4006
  Vector type: Mammalian Expression
Growth in bacteria
  Bacterial resistance: Ampicillin, 100 μg/mL
  Growth temperature: 37°C
  Growth strain: DH5alpha
  Copy number: Unknown
Gene/Insert
  Gene/Insert name: MOR4-1 (alt name: Mus musculus olfactory receptor 620)
  Species: M. musculus (mouse)
  Insert size (bp): 942
  GenBank ID: NM_146812
  Entrez Gene: Olfr620 (a.k.a. MOR4-1, MGC123655, MGC123656)
  Tag / fusion protein: Rho (N terminal on insert)
  Cloning method: Restriction Enzyme; 5′ cloning site NheI (not destroyed); 3′ cloning site NotI (not destroyed)
  Sequencing primers: 5′ T7; 3′ EBV-rev
Terms and licenses: Academic/Nonprofit Terms; Industry Terms: Not Available to Industry
How to cite: pCI-MOR4-1 was a gift from Hiroaki Matsunami (Addgene plasmid # 22329 ; http://n2t.net/addgene:22329 ; RRID:Addgene_22329)
