[The description below was written by a language model from this plasmid's Addgene catalogue record and pLannotate feature annotations shown in this document.]
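Description:
pCI-MOR4-1 is a mammalian expression plasmid built on the Promega pCI backbone and carrying the mouse olfactory receptor MOR4-1 (Olfr620). The 942 bp insert was cloned between NheI and NotI sites, both of which are retained, and it carries an N-terminal Rho tag. This tag is a short rhodopsin-derived leader commonly added to odorant receptors to aid their cell-surface expression and detection in heterologous cells. The full sequence record is 4,984 nt. In bacteria the plasmid replicates from a high-copy ColE1/pUC-type origin and is selected with ampicillin through the bla gene and its own promoter. An f1 origin is also present, which allows single-stranded DNA production. The short lacZα, bom, rop and SV40 large T antigen matches in the feature table are backbone remnants rather than functional genes.

Expression is driven by the human cytomegalovirus immediate-early enhancer and promoter. These are followed by a chimeric β-globin/immunoglobulin heavy chain intron, which generally improves transcript processing and expression, and the transcript ends at an SV40 polyadenylation signal. A T7 promoter lies just upstream of the coding region and serves as a sequencing primer site; it could also support in vitro transcription. The automated annotation labels the open reading frame as human OR51B2. This most likely reflects homology-based matching to a related receptor, since the catalogue entry identifies the insert as the mouse gene. The Rho tag is not annotated separately. Judging from the associated publication on odor coding by a mammalian receptor repertoire, the construct is one of a panel of receptor clones expressed in cultured mammalian cells to test responses to odorants.
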