Features (pLannotate 1.2.2; 14 found; start..end, strand, type, name):
    140..517     +  enhancer       CMV enhancer: human cytomegalovirus immediate early enhancer
    519..718     +  promoter       CMV promoter: human cytomegalovirus (CMV) immediate early promoter
    857..989     +  intron         chimeric intron: chimera between introns from human β-globin and immunoglobulin heavy chain genes
   1034..1052    +  promoter       T7 promoter: promoter for bacteriophage T7 RNA polymerase
   1154..2065    +  CDS            OR51B2: O51B2_HUMAN - Also known as OR51B1P. Experimental evidence at protein level: Swiss-Prot protein existence level 1. Odorant receptor. From Homo sapiens (Human).
   2098..2219    -  polyA_signal   SV40 poly(A) signal: SV40 polyadenylation signal
   2242..2310    -  CDS            large T antigen (fragment): large T antigen from SV40 (simian virus 40)
   2329..2396    +  CDS            lacZα (fragment): LacZα fragment of β-galactosidase; lacZ fragment
   2400..2828    +  rep_origin     f1 ori (sequence partly withheld): f1 bacteriophage origin of replication; arrow indicates direction of (+) strand synthesis
   2856..2955    -  misc_feature   bom (fragment): basis of mobility region from pBR322
   3057..3092    -  CDS            rop (fragment): Rop protein, which maintains plasmids at low copy number; rop
   3187..3291    +  promoter       AmpR promoter: bla
   3292..4152    +  CDS            AmpR: β-lactamase; bla; confers resistance to ampicillin, carbenicillin, and related antibiotics
   4323..4911    +  rep_origin     ori: high-copy-number ColE1/pMB1/pBR322/pUC origin of replication
>Addgene plasmid #22329 | pCI-MOR4-1 | depositor full sequence | sequence record 10239 | Author sequence
TCAATATTGGCCATTAGCCATATTATTCATTGGTTATATAGCATAAATCAATATTGGCTATTGGCCATTG
CATACGTTGTATCTATATCATAATATGTACATTTATATTGGCTCATGTCCAATATGACCGCCATGTTGGC
ATTGATTATTGACTAGTTATTAATAGTAATCAATTACGGGGTCATTAGTTCATAGCCCATATATGGAGTT
CCGCGTTACATAACTTACGGTAAATGGCCCGCCTGGCTGACCGCCCAACGACCCCCGCCCATTGACGTCA
ATAATGACGTATGTTCCCATAGTAACGCCAATAGGGACTTTCCATTGACGTCAATGGGTGGAGTATTTAC
GGTAAACTGCCCACTTGGCAGTACATCAAGTGTATCATATGCCAAGTCCGCCCCCTATTGACGTCAATGA
CGGTAAATGGCCCGCCTGGCATTATGCCCAGTACATGACCTTACGGGACTTTCCTACTTGGCAGTACATC
TACGTATTAGTCATCGCTATTACCATGGTGATGCGGTTTTGGCAGTACACCAATGGGCGTGGATAGCGGT
TTGACTCACGGGGATTTCCAAGTCTCCACCCCATTGACGTCAATGGGAGTTTGTTTTGGCACCAAAATCA
ACGGGACTTTCCAAAATGTCGTAATAACCCCGCCCCGTTGACGCAAATGGGCGGTAGGCGTGTACGGTGG
GAGGTCTATATAAGCAGAGCTCGTTTAGTGAACCGTCAGATCACTAGAAGCTTTATTGCGGTAGTTTATC
ACAGTTAAATTGCTAACGCAGTCAGTGCTTCTGACACAACAGTCTCGAACTTAAGCTGCAGAAGTTGGTC
GTGAGGCACTGGGCAGGTAAGTATCAAGGTTACAAGACAGGTTTAAGGAGACCAATAGAAACTGGGCTTG
TCGAGACAGAGAAGACTCTTGCGTTTCTGATAGGCACCTATTGGTCTTACTGACATCCACTTTGCCTTTC
TCTCCACAGGTGTCCACTCCCAGTTCAATTACAGCTCTTAAGGCTAGAGTACTTAATACGACTCACTATA
GGCTAGCATGAATGGCACAGAAGGCCCTAACTTCTACGTGCCCTTCTCCAATGCGACGGGTGTGGTACGC
GAATTCACGCGTATGACTGCTCTCTCTGTCACAAACTACACTAGTTCTAGGTTTGCTCTGACTGGTTTCC
CTGGTTTAGAAATTTATTACTTCTGGATATCTGTCCCATTCTTTATAATCTATGTGACGGTGTTCCTGGG
AAATTGTATGGTACTTCATGTGATTCGGACTGAGCTGAGCCTGCACCAGCCCATGTTCTATTTCCTGGCC
ATGTTAGCCCTCACAGACCTATGCATGGGGTTGTCCACTGTGCACACGGTAATGGGTATCCTTTGGGGCT
TCCTTCAAGAGATCAGCCTTGATGCCTGCATTGCACAGTCTTACTTCATTCACGGTTTGTCCTTCATGGA
GTCCTCTGTCCTCCTCACCATGTCCTTTGACCGCTACATTGCCATTTGCAACCCTCTACGCTATTCCTCC
ATCCTAACCAATGACAGGATCCTGAAAATCGGAGTGGCCATCTTATGTAGGAGTTCTATGCTCATTCCTC
CAGTTATTATCCGCCTGAAGTTCTTAAATTACTGCAGGCCTCATTTCCTCTCCCATTCTTTCTGCCTGCA
CCAAGACTTAATTAGAATGGCCTGTGGAGATATCCGCTTCAATAGCATCTATGGTCTAGCTCTGGTGATC
AGCAACTTGTTAGTGGACTCAGTGCTAATATTAATATCATATATTATGATCCTGTACACAGTTCTGTCTA
TTGCATCCAGGGAGGAGAGAATCAAGTCTTTGCAAACATGTGTATCTCACATCTCTGCTGTTTTGGTTTT
CTACATCCCCATCATTGGTCTGACCATGGTTCACCGCTTTGGGAAGCATCTCTCACCATTGGTTCATGTC
CTCATGGGCAATGTCTACATCCTTTTCCCACCTTTGATGAACCCCATTATATACAGTATCAAGACTCAAC
AGATACGAGTGAGAATTCAGCGGTTGTTCTTGAAGGGAACCTAAGCGGCCGCTTCGAGCAGACATGATAA
GATACATTGATGAGTTTGGACAAACCACAACTAGAATGCAGTGAAAAAAATGCTTTATTTGTGAAATTTG
TGATGCTATTGCTTTATTTGTAACCATTATAAGCTGCAATAAACAAGTTAACAACAACAATTGCATTCAT
TTTATGTTTCAGGTTCAGGGGGAGATGTGGGAGGTTTTTTAAAGCAAGTAAAACCTCTACAAATGTGGTA
AAATCGATAAGGATCCGGGCTGGCGTAATAGCGAAGAGGCCCGCACCGATCGCCCTTCCCAACAGTTGCG
CAGCCTGAATGGCGAATGG
[124 nt withheld, positions 2400-2523]
C
[91 nt withheld, positions 2525-2615]
A
[49 nt withheld, positions 2617-2665]
CCTTTGACGTTGGAGTCCACGTTCTTT
[37 nt withheld, positions 2693-2729]
ACCCTATCTCGGTCTATTCTTTTGATTTATAAGGGATTTTGCCGATTTCGGCCTATTGGTTAAAAAATGA
GCTGATTTAACAAAAATTTAACGCGAATTTTAACAAAATATTAACGCTTACAATTTCCTGATGCGGTATT
TTCTCCTTACGCATCTGTGCGGTATTTCACACCGCATATGGTGCACTCTCAGTACAATCTGCTCTGATGC
CGCATAGTTAAGCCAGCCCCGACACCCGCCAACACCCGCTGACGCGCCCTGACGGGCTTGTCTGCTCCCG
GCATCCGCTTACAGACAAGCTGTGACCGTCTCCGGGAGCTGCATGTGTCAGAGGTTTTCACCGTCATCAC
CGAAACGCGCGAGACGAAAGGGCCTCGTGATACGCCTATTTTTATAGGTTAATGTCATGATAATAATGGT
TTCTTAGACGTCAGGTGGCACTTTTCGGGGAAATGTGCGCGGAACCCCTATTTGTTTATTTTTCTAAATA
CATTCAAATATGTATCCGCTCATGAGACAATAACCCTGATAAATGCTTCAATAATATTGAAAAAGGAAGA
GTATGAGTATTCAACATTTCCGTGTCGCCCTTATTCCCTTTTTTGCGGCATTTTGCCTTCCTGTTTTTGC
TCACCCAGAAACGCTGGTGAAAGTAAAAGATGCTGAAGATCAGTTGGGTGCACGAGTGGGTTACATCGAA
CTGGATCTCAACAGCGGTAAGATCCTTGAGAGTTTTCGCCCCGAAGAACGTTTTCCAATGATGAGCACTT
TTAAAGTTCTGCTATGTGGCGCGGTATTATCCCGTATTGACGCCGGGCAAGAGCAACTCGGTCGCCGCAT
ACACTATTCTCAGAATGACTTGGTTGAGTACTCACCAGTCACAGAAAAGCATCTTACGGATGGCATGACA
GTAAGAGAATTATGCAGTGCTGCCATAACCATGAGTGATAACACTGCGGCCAACTTACTTCTGACAACGA
TCGGAGGACCGAAGGAGCTAACCGCTTTTTTGCACAACATGGGGGATCATGTAACTCGCCTTGATCGTTG
GGAACCGGAGCTGAATGAAGCCATACCAAACGACGAGCGTGACACCACGATGCCTGTAGCAATGGCAACA
ACGTTGCGCAAACTATTAACTGGCGAACTACTTACTCTAGCTTCCCGGCAACAATTAATAGACTGGATGG
AGGCGGATAAAGTTGCAGGACCACTTCTGCGCTCGGCCCTTCCGGCTGGCTGGTTTATTGCTGATAAATC
TGGAGCCGGTGAGCGTGGGTCTCGCGGTATCATTGCAGCACTGGGGCCAGATGGTAAGCCCTCCCGTATC
GTAGTTATCTACACGACGGGGAGTCAGGCAACTATGGATGAACGAAATAGACAGATCGCTGAGATAGGTG
CCTCACTGATTAAGCATTGGTAACTGTCAGACCAAGTTTACTCATATATACTTTAGATTGATTTAAAACT
TCATTTTTAATTTAAAAGGATCTAGGTGAAGATCCTTTTTGATAATCTCATGACCAAAATCCCTTAACGT
GAGTTTTCGTTCCACTGAGCGTCAGACCCCGTAGAAAAGATCAAAGGATCTTCTTGAGATCCTTTTTTTC
TGCGCGTAATCTGCTGCTTGCAAACAAAAAAACCACCGCTACCAGCGGTGGTTTGTTTGCCGGATCAAGA
GCTACCAACTCTTTTTCCGAAGGTAACTGGCTTCAGCAGAGCGCAGATACCAAATACTGTTCTTCTAGTG
TAGCCGTAGTTAGGCCACCACTTCAAGAACTCTGTAGCACCGCCTACATACCTCGCTCTGCTAATCCTGT
TACCAGTGGCTGCTGCCAGTGGCGATAAGTCGTGTCTTACCGGGTTGGACTCAAGACGATAGTTACCGGA
TAAGGCGCAGCGGTCGGGCTGAACGGGGGGTTCGTGCACACAGCCCAGCTTGGAGCGAACGACCTACACC
GAACTGAGATACCTACAGCGTGAGCTATGAGAAAGCGCCACGCTTCCCGAAGGGAGAAAGGCGGACAGGT
ATCCGGTAAGCGGCAGGGTCGGAACAGGAGAGCGCACGAGGGAGCTTCCAGGGGGAAACGCCTGGTATCT
TTATAGTCCTGTCGGGTTTCGCCACCTCTGACTTGAGCGTCGATTTTTGTGATGCTCGTCAGGGGGGCGG
AGCCTATGGAAAAACGCCAGCAACGCGGCCTTTTTACGGTTCCTGGCCTTTTGCTGGCCTTTTGCTCACA
TGGCTCGACAGATCT
