>Addgene plasmid #22329 | pCI-MOR4-1 | addgene partial sequence | sequence record 28161 | 22329 with T7
ATGCGACGGGTGTGGTACGCGAATTCACGCGTATGACTGCTCTCTCTGTCACAAACTACACTAGTTCTAG
GTTTGCTCTGACTGGTTTCCCTGGTTTAGAAATTTATTACTTCTGGATATCTGTCCCATTCTTTATAATC
TATGTGACGGTGTTCCTGGGAAATTGTATGGTACTTCATGTGATTCGGACTGAGCTGAGCCTGCACCAGC
CCATGTTCTATTTCCTGGCCATGTTAGCCCTCACAGACCTATGCATGGGGTTGTCCACTGTGCACACGGT
AATGGGTATCCTTTGGGGCTTCCTTCAAGAGATCAGCCTTGATGCCTGCATTGCACAGTCTTACTTCATT
CACGGTTTGTCCTTCATGGAGTCCTCTGTCCTCCTCACCATGTCCTTTGACCGCTACATTGCCATTTGCA
ACCCTCTACGCTATTCCTCCATCCTAACCAATGACAGGATCCTGAAAATCGGAGTGGCCATCTTATGTAG
GAGTTCTATGCTCATTCCTCCAGTTATTATCCGCCTGAAGTTCTTAAATTACTGCAGGCCTCATTTCCTC
TCCCATTCTTTCTGCCTGCACCAAGACTTAATTAGAATGGCCTGTGGAGATATCCGCTTCAATAGCATCT
ATGGTCTAGCTCTGGTGATCAGCAACTTGTTAGTGGACTCAGTGCTAATATTAATATCATATATTATGAT
CCCTGTACACAGTTCTGTCT
